>Addgene plasmid #72763 | pAWSV-10 | depositor full sequence | sequence record 133547 | pAWSV-10 sequence 4484 bps
CACCTAAATTGTAAGCGTTAATATTTTGTTAAAATTCGCGTTAAATTTTTGTTAAATCAGCTCATTTTTT
AACCAATAGGCCGAAATCGGCAAAATCCCTTATAAATCAAAAGAATAGACCGAGATAGGGT
[37 nt withheld, positions 132-168]
AAAGAACGTGGACTCCAACGTCAAAGG
[49 nt withheld, positions 196-244]
T
[91 nt withheld, positions 246-336]
G
[124 nt withheld, positions 338-461]
CCCATTCGCCATTCAGGCTGCGCAACTGTTGGGAAGGGCGATCGGTGCGGGCCTCTTCGCTATTACGCCA
GCTGGCGAAAGGGGGATGTGCTGCAAGGCGATTAAGTTGGGTAACGCCAGGGTTTTCCCAGTCACGACGT
TGTAAAACGACGGCCAGTGAATTGTAATACGACTCACTATAGGGCGAATTGGGTACAGGCGCGCCTCAGC
CTAAAGCTTTTTCCCCGTATCCCCCCAGGTGTCTGCAGGCTCAAAGAGCAGCGAGAAGCGTTCAGAGGAA
AGCGATCCCGTGCCACCTTCCCCGTGCCCGGGCTGTCCCCGCACGCTGCCGGCTCGGGGATGCGGGGGGA
GCGCCGGACCGGAGCGGAGCCCCGGGCGGCTCGCTGCTGCCCCCTAGCGGGGGAGGGACGTAATTACATC
CCTGGGGGCTTTGGGGGGGGGCTGTCCCCGTGCACTCAGCCTAAAGCTTTTTCCCCGTATCCCCCCAGGT
GTCTGCAGGCTCAAAGAGCAGCGAGAAGCGTTCAGAGGAAAGCGATCCCGTGCCACCTTCCCCGTGCCCG
GGCTGTCCCCGCACGCTGCCGGCTCGGGGATGCGGGGGGAGCGCCGGACCGGAGCGGAGCCCCGGGCGGC
TCGCTGCTGCCCCCTAGCGGGGGAGGGACGTAATTACATCCCTGGGGGCTTTGGGGGGGGGCTGTCCCCA
CTAGTGATTCGAGGCAGTGAAAAAAATGCTTTATTTGTGAAATTTGTGATGCTATTGCTTTATTTGTAAC
CATTATAAGCTGCAATAAACAAGTTAACAACAACAATTGGTCTATGCGAATTCCGTTGCGGATCCGAAGA
CAGGTGACCAAAGCCTCGGGCACCGCGGAAAGGACGGGGGAAAGGGCCGAATCTTCCGTGGAAAACGGGG
AAAGGGCCGGGTAAGGCTCGGATGGAGCAGCTTCGGGAAGGTGCGGGCTTCGGCGATCGCTGGATGGCTG
CCGTCTTCTCGACGAGTGCGCCCTCCGCAAATGCTTTTTGGGGTAAGGGCTTCCGGCTATTGAGTTATGT
ACAGCAAGCCCAGACCGCAAAAAGATTCGCGAAGGGCAGAATATGCCGGCTTCTTCGGTTCGCCGCCGCC
TTCAGCCCAGGATGTCTCCGAACCCTGGAGCCGAACAGGCTGGGTCTCCCCAGCGCGTTCCATCGCGGCT
CAGTCTCACCACTCCGCGCGCTGCCCGCCCCTCCGCGCCCCTGGACTCGTGTCTCCATTTCTCCAGACCG
TCCGCGATCCCCCAACTCAGCCCCGAGAGAAGTGTGTGGAGGGCGAGAAGGAGATCTTCAGCCTAAAGCT
TTTTCCCCGTATCCCCCCAGGTGTCTGCAGGCTCAAAGAGCAGCGAGAAGCGTTCAGAGGAAAGCGATCC
CGTGCCACCTTCCCCGTGCCCGGGCTGTCCCCGCACGCTGCCGGCTCGGGGATGCGGGGGGAGCGCCGGA
CCGGAGCGGAGCCCCGGGCGGCTCGCTGCTGCCCCCTAGCGGGGGAGGGACGTAATTACATCCCTGGGGG
CTTTGGGGGGGGGCTGTCCCCGTGCACTCAGCCTAAAGCTTTTTCCCCGTATCCCCCCAGGTGTCTGCAG
GCTCAAAGAGCAGCGAGAAGCGTTCAGAGGAAAGCGATCCCGTGCCACCTTCCCCGTGCCCGGGCTGTCC
CCGCACGCTGCCGGCTCGGGGATGCGGGGGGAGCGCCGGACCGGAGCGGAGCCCCGGGCGGCTCGCTGCT
GCCCCCTAGCGGGGGAGGGACGTAATTACATCCCTGGGGGCTTTGGGGGGGGGCTGTCCCCATTTAAATC
AGCTCCAGCTTTTGTTCCCTTTAGTGAGGGTTAATTTCGAGCTTGGCGTAATCATGGTCATAGCTGTTTC
CTGTGTGAAATTGTTATCCGCTCACAATTCCACACAACATACGAGCCGGAAGCATAAAGTGTAAAGCCTG
GGGTGCCTAATGAGTGAGCTAACTCACATTAATTGCGTTGCGCTCACTGCCCGCTTTCCAGTCGGGAAAC
CTGTCGTGCCAGCTGCATTAATGAATCGGCCAACGCGCGGGGAGAGGCGGTTTGCGTATTGGGCGCTCTT
CCGCTTCCTCGCTCACTGACTCGCTGCGCTCGGTCGTTCGGCTGCGGCGAGCGGTATCAGCTCACTCAAA
GGCGGTAATACGGTTATCCACAGAATCAGGGGATAACGCAGGAAAGAACATGTGAGCAAAAGGCCAGCAA
AAGGCCAGGAACCGTAAAAAGGCCGCGTTGCTGGCGTTTTTCCATAGGCTCCGCCCCCCTGACGAGCATC
ACAAAAATCGACGCTCAAGTCAGAGGTGGCGAAACCCGACAGGACTATAAAGATACCAGGCGTTTCCCCC
TGGAAGCTCCCTCGTGCGCTCTCCTGTTCCGACCCTGCCGCTTACCGGATACCTGTCCGCCTTTCTCCCT
TCGGGAAGCGTGGCGCTTTCTCATAGCTCACGCTGTAGGTATCTCAGTTCGGTGTAGGTCGTTCGCTCCA
AGCTGGGCTGTGTGCACGAACCCCCCGTTCAGCCCGACCGCTGCGCCTTATCCGGTAACTATCGTCTTGA
GTCCAACCCGGTAAGACACGACTTATCGCCACTGGCAGCAGCCACTGGTAACAGGATTAGCAGAGCGAGG
TATGTAGGCGGTGCTACAGAGTTCTTGAAGTGGTGGCCTAACTACGGCTACACTAGAAGGACAGTATTTG
GTATCTGCGCTCTGCTGAAGCCAGTTACCTTCGGAAAAAGAGTTGGTAGCTCTTGATCCGGCAAACAAAC
CACCGCTGGTAGCGGTGGTTTTTTTGTTTGCAAGCAGCAGATTACGCGCAGAAAAAAAGGATCTCAAGAA
GATCCTTTGATCTTTTCTACGGGGTCTGACGCTCAGTGGAACGAAAACTCACGTTAAGGGATTTTGGTCA
TGAGATTATCAAAAAGGATCTTCACCTAGATCCTTTTAAATTAAAAATGAAGTTTTAAATCAATCTAAAG
TATATATGAGTAAACTTGGTCTGACAGTTACCAATGCTTAATCAGTGAGGCACCTATCTCAGCGATCTGT
CTATTTCGTTCATCCATAGTTGCCTGACTCCCCGTCGTGTAGATAACTACGATACGGGAGGGCTTACCAT
CTGGCCCCAGTGCTGCAATGATACCGCGAGACCCACGCTCACCGGCTCCAGATTTATCAGCAATAAACCA
GCCAGCCGGAAGGGCCGAGCGCAGAAGTGGTCCTGCAACTTTATCCGCCTCCATCCAGTCTATTAATTGT
TGCCGGGAAGCTAGAGTAAGTAGTTCGCCAGTTAATAGTTTGCGCAACGTTGTTGCCATTGCTACAGGCA
TCGTGGTGTCACGCTCGTCGTTTGGTATGGCTTCATTCAGCTCCGGTTCCCAACGATCAAGGCGAGTTAC
ATGATCCCCCATGTTGTGCAAAAAAGCGGTTAGCTCCTTCGGTCCTCCGATCGTTGTCAGAAGTAAGTTG
GCCGCAGTGTTATCACTCATGGTTATGGCAGCACTGCATAATTCTCTTACTGTCATGCCATCCGTAAGAT
GCTTTTCTGTGACTGGTGAGTACTCAACCAAGTCATTCTGAGAATAGTGTATGCGGCGACCGAGTTGCTC
TTGCCCGGCGTCAATACGGGATAATACCGCGCCACATAGCAGAACTTTAAAAGTGCTCATCATTGGAAAA
CGTTCTTCGGGGCGAAAACTCTCAAGGATCTTACCGCTGTTGAGATCCAGTTCGATGTAACCCACTCGTG
CACCCAACTGATCTTCAGCATCTTTTACTTTCACCAGCGTTTCTGGGTGAGCAAAAACAGGAAGGCAAAA
TGCCGCAAAAAAGGGAATAAGGGCGACACGGAAATGTTGAATACTCATACTCTTCCTTTTTCAATATTAT
TGAAGCATTTATCAGGGTTATTGTCTCATGAGCGGATACATATTTGAATGTATTTAGAAAAATAAACAAA
TAGGGGTTCCGCGCACATTTCCCCGAAAAGTGC
Features (pLannotate 1.2.2; 13 found; start..end, strand, type, name):
     33..461     -  rep_origin     f1 ori (sequence partly withheld): f1 bacteriophage origin of replication; arrow indicates direction of (+) strand synthesis
    466..623     -  CDS            lacZα (fragment): LacZα fragment of β-galactosidase; lacZ fragment
    626..644     +  promoter       T7 promoter: promoter for bacteriophage T7 RNA polymerase
   1175..1256    -  polyA_signal   SV40 poly(A) signal: SV40 polyadenylation signal
   1459..1548    -  ncRNA          mir-129: Accession: RF00486 - mir-129 microRNA precursor family
   2299..2317    -  promoter       T3 promoter: promoter for bacteriophage T3 RNA polymerase
   2362..2378    -  protein_bind   lac operator: The lac repressor binds to the lac operator to inhibit transcription in E. coli. This inhibition can be relieved by adding lactose or isopropyl-β-D-thiogalactopyranoside (IPTG). lac repressor encoded by lacI
   2386..2416    -  promoter       lac promoter: promoter for the E. coli lac operon
   2431..2452    -  protein_bind   CAP binding site: CAP binding activates transcription in the presence of cAMP. E. coli catabolite activator protein
   2465..2557    -  CDS            lacI (fragment): lac repressor; lacI; The lac repressor binds to the lac operator to inhibit transcription in E. coli. This inhibition can be relieved by adding lactose or isopropyl-β-D-thiogalactopyranoside (IPTG).
   2740..3328    -  rep_origin     ori: high-copy-number ColE1/pMB1/pBR322/pUC origin of replication
   3499..4359    -  CDS            AmpR: β-lactamase; bla; confers resistance to ampicillin, carbenicillin, and related antibiotics
   4360..4464    -  promoter       AmpR promoter: bla
