[The description below was written by a language model from this plasmid's Addgene catalogue record and pLannotate feature annotations shown in this document.]
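Description:
pAWSV-10 is a 4,484-nt bacterial cloning plasmid built on the pBT264 backbone and carrying a miR-129-2 microRNA precursor as its insert. The annotated backbone has the layout of a pBluescript-type phagemid. A high-copy ColE1/pUC origin supports replication in E. coli, and an f1 origin allows single-stranded DNA production. The AmpR (β-lactamase) gene, with its own promoter, provides ampicillin selection. A lac promoter/operator with a CAP binding site, together with lacZα and lacI fragments, surrounds a cloning region flanked by opposing T7 and T3 promoters. The catalogue lists copy number as unknown, although the annotated origin is of the high-copy type.

The payload sits between the T7 and T3 promoters on the reverse strand. A sequence matching the mir-129 precursor family is annotated there, with an SV40 polyadenylation signal downstream of it in the same orientation. No mammalian promoter is detected, so neither the feature table nor the catalogue states what drives microRNA expression in this plasmid. Several hundred bases on either side of the hairpin are also unannotated, and their content cannot be determined from the record.

The associated publication concerns massively parallel, high-order combinatorial genetics in human cells. The "pBT264-[miR-129-2]" designation suggests that this is a storage or entry vector holding a single microRNA element for assembly into combinatorial libraries, but the record does not describe that role explicitly. It also does not mention barcodes or the assembly sites used for such work.
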