Addgene plasmid #72763: pAWSV-10
Purpose: pBT264-[miR-129-2]
Depositing lab: Timothy Lu. Depositing organization: Massachusetts Institute of Technology. Publication: Massively parallel high-order combinatorial genetics in human cells. Wong AS, Choi GC, Cheng AA, Purcell O, Lu TK. Nat Biotechnol. 2015 Sep;33(9):952-61. doi: 10.1038/nbt.3326. Epub 2015 Aug 17. PubMed 26280411.
Backbone
  Vector backbone: pBT264
Growth in bacteria
  Bacterial resistance: Ampicillin, 100 μg/mL
  Growth temperature: 37°C
  Growth strain: DH5alpha
  Copy number: Unknown
Gene/Insert
  Gene/Insert name: [miR-129-2]
Terms and licenses: Academic/Nonprofit Terms; Industry Terms: Not Available to Industry
How to cite: pAWSV-10 was a gift from Timothy Lu (Addgene plasmid # 72763 ; http://n2t.net/addgene:72763 ; RRID:Addgene_72763)
