>Addgene plasmid #72763 | pAWSV-10 | addgene partial sequence | sequence record 136448 | SV40pA-R 5'-GAAATTTGTGATGCTATTGC-3'
ACAACAACAATTGGTCTATGCGAATTCCGTTGCGGATCCGAAGACAGGTGACCAAAGCCTCGGGCACCGC
GGAAAGGACGGGGGAAAGGGCCGAATCTTCCGTGGAAAACGGGGAAAGGGCCGGGTAAGGCTCGGATGGA
GCAGCTTCGGGAAGGTGCGGGCTTCGGCGATCGCTGGATGGCTGCCGTCTTCTCGACGAGTGCGCCCTCC
GCAAATGCTTTTTGGGGTAAGGGCTTCCGGCTATTGAGTTATGTACAGCAAGCCCAGACCGCAAAAAGAT
TCGCGAAGGGCAGAATATGCCGGCTTCTTCGGTTCGCCGCCGCCTTCAGCCCAGGATGTCTCCGAACCCT
GGAGCCGAACAGGCTGGGTCTCCCCAGCGCGTTCCATCGCGGCTCAGTCTCACCACTCCGCGCGCTGCCC
GCCCCTCCGCGCCCCTGGACTCGTGTCTCCATTTCTCCAGACCGTCCGCGATCCCCCAACTCAGCCCCGA
GAGAAGTGTGTGGAGGGCGAGAAGGAGATCTTCAGCCTAAAGCTTTTTCCCCGTATCCCCCCAGGTGTCT
GCAGGCTCAAAGAGCAGCGAGAAGCGTTCAGAGGAAAGCGATCCCGTGCCACCTTCCCCGTGCCCGGGCT
GTCCCCGCACGCTGCCGGCTCGGGGATGCGGGGGGAGCGCCGGACCGGAGCGGAGCCCCGGGCGGCTCGC
TGCTGCCCCCTAGCGGGGGAGGGACGTAATTACATCCCTGGGGGCTTTGGGGGGGGGCTGTCCCCGTGCA
CTCAGCCTAAAGCTTTTTCCCCGTATCCCCCCAGGTGTCTGCAGGCTCAAAGAGCAGCGAGAAGCGTTCA
GAGGAAAGCGATCCCGTGCCACCTTCCCCGTGCCCGGGCTGTCCCCGCACGCTGCC
