>Addgene plasmid #72763 | pAWSV-10 | addgene partial sequence | sequence record 136449 | M13-Rev 5'-CAGGAAACAGCTATGACC-3'
AGCTGGAGCTGATTTAAATGGGGACAGCCCCCCCCCAAAGCCCCCAGGGATGTAATTACGTCCCTCCCCC
GCTAGGGGGCAGCAGCGAGCCGCCCGGGGCTCCGCTCCGGTCCGGCGCTCCCCCCGCATCCCCGAGCCGG
CAGCGTGCGGGGACAGCCCGGGCACGGGGAAGGTGGCACGGGATCGCTTTCCTCTGAACGCTTCTCGCTG
CTCTTTGAGCCTGCAGACACCTGGGGGGATACGGGGAAAAAGCTTTAGGCTGAGTGCACGGGGACAGCCC
CCCCCCAAAGCCCCCAGGGATGTAATTACGTCCCTCCCCCGCTAGGGGGCAGCAGCGAGCCGCCCGGGGC
TCCGCTCCGGTCCGGCGCTCCCCCCGCATCCCCGAGCCGGCAGCGTGCGGGGACAGCCCGGGCACGGGGA
AGGTGGCACGGGATCGCTTTCCTCTGAACGCTTCTCGCTGCTCTTTGAGCCTGCAGACACCTGGGGGGAT
ACGGGGAAAAAGCTTTAGGCTGAAGATCTCCTTCTCGCCCTCCACACACTTCTCTCGGGGCTG
